Addgene plasmid #157690: pcDNA5-FRT-TO-Nsp7-HF
Purpose: mammalian expression of C-terminally His8-Flag tagged SARS-CoV-2 Nsp7 under control of a tetracycline-inducible promoter
Depositing lab: David Tollervey. Depositing organization: University of Edinburgh. Publication: Integrative vectors for regulated expression of SARS-CoV-2 proteins implicated in RNA metabolism. Bresson S, Robertson N, Sani E, Turowski TW, Shchepachev V, Kompauerova M, Spanos C, Helwak A, Tollervey D. Wellcome Open Res. 2020 Nov 3;5:261. doi: 10.12688/wellcomeopenres.16322.1. eCollection 2020. PubMed 33313418.
Backbone
  Vector backbone: pcDNA5-FRT-TO
  Backbone manufacturer: Thermo Fisher
  Vector type: Mammalian Expression
  Selectable markers: Hygromycin
Growth in bacteria
  Bacterial resistance: Ampicillin, 100 μg/mL
  Growth temperature: 37°C
  Growth strain: DH5alpha
  Copy number: High Copy
Gene/Insert
  Gene/Insert name: Nsp7-HF
  Species: SARS-CoV-2
  Mutation: codon optimized
  Entrez Gene: ORF1ab (a.k.a. GU280_gp01)
  Tag / fusion protein: His8-Flag (C terminal on backbone)
  Cloning method: Restriction Enzyme; 5′ cloning site Unknown (unknown if destroyed); 3′ cloning site Unknown (unknown if destroyed)
Resource information
  A portion of this plasmid was derived from a plasmid made by: IDT
Terms and licenses: Academic/Nonprofit Terms; Industry Terms
How to cite: pcDNA5-FRT-TO-Nsp7-HF was a gift from David Tollervey (Addgene plasmid # 157690 ; http://n2t.net/addgene:157690 ; RRID:Addgene_157690)
