[The description below was written by a language model from this plasmid's Addgene catalogue record and pLannotate feature annotations shown in this document.]
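Description:
pcDNA5-FRT-TO-Nsp7-HF is a mammalian expression plasmid of about 5.4 kb built on the commercial pcDNA5-FRT-TO backbone. It is designed for tetracycline-regulated expression of SARS-CoV-2 non-structural protein 7 (Nsp7, a cleavage product of the ORF1ab polyprotein). In E. coli it is maintained at high copy through a ColE1/pUC-type origin and selected with ampicillin via the β-lactamase gene. A fragment of the f1 origin and remnants of the lac regulatory region are also annotated as backbone residue.

The expression cassette uses the human CMV immediate-early enhancer and promoter. It is followed directly by short elements that the annotation software scores as PLtetO-1 and TRE3G fragments. These most likely correspond to the tandem tet operator sites of the CMV/TetO2 design, which hold transcription off in cells expressing the Tet repressor until tetracycline or doxycycline is added. The codon-optimised Nsp7 open reading frame carries a C-terminal His8-Flag tandem tag suited to detection and two-step affinity purification. It is not annotated in the feature table but should lie in the unannotated interval between the operator region and the bGH polyadenylation signal. The cloning sites are not recorded.

Downstream, an FRT site directly precedes a hygromycin resistance coding sequence with an SV40 poly(A) signal, and no complete promoter is annotated for it. In this arrangement, FLP-mediated recombination into a genomic FRT site in a suitable host line places the marker under a resident promoter, so hygromycin selects for single-copy, site-specific integrants. The plasmid belongs to a set of integrative vectors for regulated expression of SARS-CoV-2 proteins implicated in RNA metabolism.
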