Features (pLannotate 1.2.2; 20 found; start..end, strand, type, name):
     97..476     +  enhancer       CMV enhancer: human cytomegalovirus immediate early enhancer
    477..680     +  promoter       CMV promoter: human cytomegalovirus (CMV) immediate early promoter
    682..701     +  promoter       PLtetO-1 promoter (fragment): modified phage lambda PL promoter with tet operator sites (Lutz and Bujard, 1997)
    703..722     +  promoter       PLtetO-1 promoter (fragment): modified phage lambda PL promoter with tet operator sites (Lutz and Bujard, 1997)
    730..763     +  promoter       TRE3GV promoter (fragment): 3rd-generation Tet-responsive promoter that can be activated by binding of Tet-On® 3G, optimized for retroviral and lentiviral vectors
   1237..1461    +  polyA_signal   bGH poly(A) signal: bovine growth hormone polyadenylation signal
   1465..1486    +  promoter       SV40 promoter (fragment): SV40 enhancer and early promoter
   1507..1740    +  rep_origin     f1 ori (fragment) (sequence partly withheld): f1 bacteriophage origin of replication; arrow indicates direction of (+) strand synthesis
   1745..1792    +  protein_bind   FRT: FLP-mediated recombination occurs in the 8-bp core sequence TCTAGAAA (Turan and Bode, 2011). FLP recombinase from the Saccharomyces cerevisiae 2μ plasmid
   1800..2822    +  CDS            HygR: aminoglycoside phosphotransferase from E. coli; aph(4)-Ia; confers resistance to hygromycin
   2832..2957    +  CDS            ble (fragment): BLE_KLEPN - Experimental evidence at protein level: Swiss-Prot protein existence level 1. Binding protein with a strong affinity to the bleomycin family of antibiotics. Binds to CL990; an antimitotic-antibiotic compound. From Klebsiella pneumoniae.
   2952..3073    +  polyA_signal   SV40 poly(A) signal: SV40 polyadenylation signal
   3146..3162    -  protein_bind   lac operator: The lac repressor binds to the lac operator to inhibit transcription in E. coli. This inhibition can be relieved by adding lactose or isopropyl-β-D-thiogalactopyranoside (IPTG). lac repressor encoded by lacI
   3170..3200    -  promoter       lac promoter: promoter for the E. coli lac operon
   3215..3236    -  protein_bind   CAP binding site: CAP binding activates transcription in the presence of cAMP. E. coli catabolite activator protein
   3249..3341    -  CDS            lacI (fragment): lac repressor; lacI; The lac repressor binds to the lac operator to inhibit transcription in E. coli. This inhibition can be relieved by adding lactose or isopropyl-β-D-thiogalactopyranoside (IPTG).
   3524..4112    -  rep_origin     ori: high-copy-number ColE1/pMB1/pBR322/pUC origin of replication
   4283..5143    -  CDS            AmpR: β-lactamase; bla; confers resistance to ampicillin, carbenicillin, and related antibiotics
   5144..5248    -  promoter       AmpR promoter: bla
   5307..5359    -  misc_feature   bom (fragment): basis of mobility region from pBR322
>Addgene plasmid #157690 | pcDNA5-FRT-TO-Nsp7-HF | addgene full sequence | sequence record 307832 | Addgene NGS Result
CAACAAGGCAAGGCTTGACCGACAATTGCATGAAGAATCTGCTTAGGGTTAGGCGTTTTGCGCTGCTTCG
CGATGTACGGGCCAGATATACGCGTTGACATTGATTATTGACTAGTTATTAATAGTAATCAATTACGGGG
TCATTAGTTCATAGCCCATATATGGAGTTCCGCGTTACATAACTTACGGTAAATGGCCCGCCTGGCTGAC
CGCCCAACGACCCCCGCCCATTGACGTCAATAATGACGTATGTTCCCATAGTAACGCCAATAGGGACTTT
CCATTGACGTCAATGGGTGGAGTATTTACGGTAAACTGCCCACTTGGCAGTACATCAAGTGTATCATATG
CCAAGTACGCCCCCTATTGACGTCAATGACGGTAAATGGCCCGCCTGGCATTATGCCCAGTACATGACCT
TATGGGACTTTCCTACTTGGCAGTACATCTACGTATTAGTCATCGCTATTACCATGGTGATGCGGTTTTG
GCAGTACATCAATGGGCGTGGATAGCGGTTTGACTCACGGGGATTTCCAAGTCTCCACCCCATTGACGTC
AATGGGAGTTTGTTTTGGCACCAAAATCAACGGGACTTTCCAAAATGTCGTAACAACTCCGCCCCATTGA
CGCAAATGGGCGGTAGGCGTGTACGGTGGGAGGTCTATATAAGCAGAGCTCTCCCTATCAGTGATAGAGA
TCTCCCTATCAGTGATAGAGATCGTCGACGAGCTCGTTTAGTGAACCGTCAGATCGCCTGGAGACGCCAT
CCACGCTGTTTTGACCTCCATAGAAGACACCGGGACCGATCCAGCCTCCGGACTCTAGCGTTTAAACTTA
AGCTTGGTACCGAGCTCGGATCCGGGATGTCTAAGATGAGTGATGTGAAATGTACGTCCGTGGTGTTGCT
TTCTGTCCTGCAACAGCTTAGAGTTGAATCTAGCAGTAAGCTCTGGGCACAATGCGTGCAACTCCACAAT
GATATTCTGTTGGCGAAAGATACTACTGAAGCCTTCGAGAAGATGGTATCCTTGTTGTCTGTCCTTTTGA
GCATGCAAGGCGCGGTTGACATCAACAAGTTGTGTGAGGAGATGCTGGATAACCGAGCTACACTGCAAGC
ATCGGGCGGACATCACCACCATCATCACCATCACGCCGCAGCCGCAGATTATAAAGATGACGATGACAAG
TAGCTCGAGTCTAGAGGGCCCGTTTAAACCCGCTGATCAGCCTCGACTGTGCCTTCTAGTTGCCAGCCAT
CTGTTGTTTGCCCCTCCCCCGTGCCTTCCTTGACCCTGGAAGGTGCCACTCCCACTGTCCTTTCCTAATA
AAATGAGGAAATTGCATCGCATTGTCTGAGTAGGTGTCATTCTATTCTGGGGGGTGGGGTGGGGCAGGAC
AGCAAGGGGGAGGATTGGGAAGACAATAGCAGGCATGCTGGGGATGCGGTGGGCTCTATGGCTTCTGAGG
CGGAAAGAACCAGCTGGGGCTCTAGGGGGTATCCCC
[124 nt withheld, positions 1507-1630]
C
[91 nt withheld, positions 1632-1722]
AGGGTGATGGTTCACGTACCTAGAAGTTCCTATTCCGAAGTTCCTATTCTCTAGAAAGTATAGGAACTTC
CTTGGCCAAAAAGCCTGAACTCACCGCGACGTCTGTCGAGAAGTTTCTGATCGAAAAGTTCGACAGCGTC
TCCGACCTGATGCAGCTCTCGGAGGGCGAAGAATCTCGTGCTTTCAGCTTCGATGTAGGAGGGCGTGGAT
ATGTCCTGCGGGTAAATAGCTGCGCCGATGGTTTCTACAAAGATCGTTATGTTTATCGGCACTTTGCATC
GGCCGCGCTCCCGATTCCGGAAGTGCTTGACATTGGGGAATTCAGCGAGAGCCTGACCTATTGCATCTCC
CGCCGTGCACAGGGTGTCACGTTGCAAGACCTGCCTGAAACCGAACTGCCCGCTGTTCTGCAGCCGGTCG
CGGAGGCCATGGATGCGATCGCTGCGGCCGATCTTAGCCAGACGAGCGGGTTCGGCCCATTCGGACCGCA
AGGAATCGGTCAATACACTACATGGCGTGATTTCATATGCGCGATTGCTGATCCCCATGTGTATCACTGG
CAAACTGTGATGGACGACACCGTCAGTGCGTCCGTCGCGCAGGCTCTCGATGAGCTGATGCTTTGGGCCG
AGGACTGCCCCGAAGTCCGGCACCTCGTGCACGCGGATTTCGGCTCCAACAATGTCCTGACGGACAATGG
CCGCATAACAGCGGTCATTGACTGGAGCGAGGCGATGTTCGGGGATTCCCAATACGAGGTCGCCAACATC
TTCTTCTGGAGGCCGTGGTTGGCTTGTATGGAGCAGCAGACGCGCTACTTCGAGCGGAGGCATCCGGAGC
TTGCAGGATCGCCGCGGCTCCGGGCGTATATGCTCCGCATTGGTCTTGACCAACTCTATCAGAGCTTGGT
TGACGGCAATTTCGATGATGCAGCTTGGGCGCAGGGTCGATGCGACGCAATCGTCCGATCCGGAGCCGGG
ACTGTCGGGCGTACACAAATCGCCCGCAGAAGCGCGGCCGTCTGGACCGATGGCTGTGTAGAAGTACTCG
CCGATAGTGGAAACCGACGCCCCAGCACTCGTCCGAGGGCAAAGGAATAGCACGTACTACGAGATTTCGA
TTCCACCGCCGCCTTCTATGAAAGGTTGGGCTTCGGAATCGTTTTCCGGGACGCCGGCTGGATGATCCTC
CAGCGCGGGGATCTCATGCTGGAGTTCTTCGCCCACCCCAACTTGTTTATTGCAGCTTATAATGGTTACA
AATAAAGCAATAGCATCACAAATTTCACAAATAAAGCATTTTTTTCACTGCATTCTAGTTGTGGTTTGTC
CAAACTCATCAATGTATCTTATCATGTCTGTATACCGTCGACCTCTAGCTAGAGCTTGGCGTAATCATGG
TCATAGCTGTTTCCTGTGTGAAATTGTTATCCGCTCACAATTCCACACAACATACGAGCCGGAAGCATAA
AGTGTAAAGCCTGGGGTGCCTAATGAGTGAGCTAACTCACATTAATTGCGTTGCGCTCACTGCCCGCTTT
CCAGTCGGGAAACCTGTCGTGCCAGCTGCATTAATGAATCGGCCAACGCGCGGGGAGAGGCGGTTTGCGT
ATTGGGCGCTCTTCCGCTTCCTCGCTCACTGACTCGCTGCGCTCGGTCGTTCGGCTGCGGCGAGCGGTAT
CAGCTCACTCAAAGGCGGTAATACGGTTATCCACAGAATCAGGGGATAACGCAGGAAAGAACATGTGAGC
AAAAGGCCAGCAAAAGGCCAGGAACCGTAAAAAGGCCGCGTTGCTGGCGTTTTTCCATAGGCTCCGCCCC
CCTGACGAGCATCACAAAAATCGACGCTCAAGTCAGAGGTGGCGAAACCCGACAGGACTATAAAGATACC
AGGCGTTTCCCCCTGGAAGCTCCCTCGTGCGCTCTCCTGTTCCGACCCTGCCGCTTACCGGATACCTGTC
CGCCTTTCTCCCTTCGGGAAGCGTGGCGCTTTCTCATAGCTCACGCTGTAGGTATCTCAGTTCGGTGTAG
GTCGTTCGCTCCAAGCTGGGCTGTGTGCACGAACCCCCCGTTCAGCCCGACCGCTGCGCCTTATCCGGTA
ACTATCGTCTTGAGTCCAACCCGGTAAGACACGACTTATCGCCACTGGCAGCAGCCACTGGTAACAGGAT
TAGCAGAGCGAGGTATGTAGGCGGTGCTACAGAGTTCTTGAAGTGGTGGCCTAACTACGGCTACACTAGA
AGAACAGTATTTGGTATCTGCGCTCTGCTGAAGCCAGTTACCTTCGGAAAAAGAGTTGGTAGCTCTTGAT
CCGGCAAACAAACCACCGCTGGTAGCGGTGGTTTTTTTGTTTGCAAGCAGCAGATTACGCGCAGAAAAAA
AGGATCTCAAGAAGATCCTTTGATCTTTTCTACGGGGTCTGACGCTCAGTGGAACGAAAACTCACGTTAA
GGGATTTTGGTCATGAGATTATCAAAAAGGATCTTCACCTAGATCCTTTTAAATTAAAAATGAAGTTTTA
AATCAATCTAAAGTATATATGAGTAAACTTGGTCTGACAGTTACCAATGCTTAATCAGTGAGGCACCTAT
CTCAGCGATCTGTCTATTTCGTTCATCCATAGTTGCCTGACTCCCCGTCGTGTAGATAACTACGATACGG
GAGGGCTTACCATCTGGCCCCAGTGCTGCAATGATACCGCGAGACCCACGCTCACCGGCTCCAGATTTAT
CAGCAATAAACCAGCCAGCCGGAAGGGCCGAGCGCAGAAGTGGTCCTGCAACTTTATCCGCCTCCATCCA
GTCTATTAATTGTTGCCGGGAAGCTAGAGTAAGTAGTTCGCCAGTTAATAGTTTGCGCAACGTTGTTGCC
ATTGCTACAGGCATCGTGGTGTCACGCTCGTCGTTTGGTATGGCTTCATTCAGCTCCGGTTCCCAACGAT
CAAGGCGAGTTACATGATCCCCCATGTTGTGCAAAAAAGCGGTTAGCTCCTTCGGTCCTCCGATCGTTGT
CAGAAGTAAGTTGGCCGCAGTGTTATCACTCATGGTTATGGCAGCACTGCATAATTCTCTTACTGTCATG
CCATCCGTAAGATGCTTTTCTGTGACTGGTGAGTACTCAACCAAGTCATTCTGAGAATAGTGTATGCGGC
GACCGAGTTGCTCTTGCCCGGCGTCAATACGGGATAATACCGCGCCACATAGCAGAACTTTAAAAGTGCT
CATCATTGGAAAACGTTCTTCGGGGCGAAAACTCTCAAGGATCTTACCGCTGTTGAGATCCAGTTCGATG
TAACCCACTCGTGCACCCAACTGATCTTCAGCATCTTTTACTTTCACCAGCGTTTCTGGGTGAGCAAAAA
CAGGAAGGCAAAATGCCGCAAAAAAGGGAATAAGGGCGACACGGAAATGTTGAATACTCATACTCTTCCT
TTTTCAATATTATTGAAGCATTTATCAGGGTTATTGTCTCATGAGCGGATACATATTTGAATGTATTTAG
AAAAATAAACAAATAGGGGTTCCGCGCACATTTCCCCGAAAAGTGCCACCTGACGTCGACGGATCGGGAG
ATCTCCCGATCCCCTATGGTGCACTCTCAGTACAATCTGCTCTGATGCCGCATAGTTAAGCCAGTATCTG
CTCCCTGCTTGTGTGTTGGAGGTCGCTGAGTAGTGCGCGAGCAAAATTTAAGCTA
